Addgene plasmid #209698: MAC3_C_VPS35L
Purpose: Expresses MAC3-tagged VPS35L in mammalian cells
Depositing lab: Markku Varjosalo. Depositing organization: University of Helsinki, Institute of Biotechnology. Publication: Structure and interactions of the endogenous human Commander complex. Laulumaa S, Kumpula EP, Huiskonen JT, Varjosalo M. Nat Struct Mol Biol. 2024 Jun;31(6):925-938. doi: 10.1038/s41594-024-01246-1. Epub 2024 Mar 8. PubMed 38459129.
Backbone
  Vector backbone: MAC3-tag_C (Plasmid #185481)
  Backbone manufacturer: Markku Varjosalo lab
  Backbone size w/o insert (bp): 5876
  Total vector size (bp): 8778
  Vector type: Mammalian Expression
Growth in bacteria
  Bacterial resistance: Ampicillin, 100 μg/mL
  Growth temperature: 37°C
  Growth strain: DH5alpha
  Copy number: High Copy
Gene/Insert
  Gene/Insert name: VPS35L
  Species: H. sapiens (human)
  Insert size (bp): 2902
  GenBank ID: NM_020314
  Entrez Gene: VPS35L (a.k.a. C16orf62, EC97, RTSC3)
  Tag / fusion protein: MAC3-tag (C terminal on backbone)
  Cloning method: Gateway Cloning
  Sequencing primers: 5′ TGT AAA ACG ACG GCC AGT; 3′ CAG GAA ACA GCT ATG ACC
Resource information
  A portion of this plasmid was derived from a plasmid made by: Human ORFeome collection
Terms and licenses: Academic/Nonprofit Terms; Industry Terms: Not Available to Industry
Depositor comments: Please visit https://doi.org/10.1101/2023.04.03.535349 for bioRxiv preprint.
How to cite: MAC3_C_VPS35L was a gift from Markku Varjosalo (Addgene plasmid # 209698 ; http://n2t.net/addgene:209698 ; RRID:Addgene_209698)
