[The description below was written by a language model from this plasmid's Addgene catalogue record and pLannotate feature annotations shown in this document.]
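Description:
MAC3_C_VPS35L is an 8,778 bp mammalian expression plasmid that produces human VPS35L (also known as C16orf62) fused at its C terminus to the MAC3-tag. It was built by Gateway cloning into the MAC3-tag_C destination backbone, with the open reading frame derived in part from the Human ORFeome collection. In bacteria it is propagated through a high-copy ColE1/pUC-type origin and selected with ampicillin via the β-lactamase gene. Partial f1 ori, lac promoter/operator and bom elements are backbone remnants.

The VPS35L coding sequence is flanked by attB1 and attB2 sites left by Gateway recombination. It sits downstream of the CMV immediate early enhancer and promoter. Short matches to tet operator-containing promoters follow directly after the CMV promoter, which suggests that expression can be regulated by tetracycline in cells carrying the Tet repressor, although the record does not state this explicitly. Downstream of attB2, the annotation detects a fragment resembling the BioID2 promiscuous biotin ligase, which presumably belongs to the MAC3-tag. The tag's full composition is not described in the record. A bGH polyadenylation signal ends the transcription unit.

An FRT site lies immediately upstream of a hygromycin resistance gene that has no complete promoter of its own and is followed by an SV40 poly(A) signal. This layout is typical of vectors designed for FLP-mediated integration into a genomic FRT landing site, where hygromycin selects for stable isogenic lines. The plasmid is associated with work on the structure and interactions of the human Commander complex, consistent with use in mapping the protein interactions of tagged VPS35L.
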