Features (pLannotate 1.2.2; 24 found; start..end, strand, type, name):
      1..380     +  enhancer       CMV enhancer: human cytomegalovirus immediate early enhancer
    381..584     +  promoter       CMV promoter: human cytomegalovirus (CMV) immediate early promoter
    586..605     +  promoter       PLtetO-1 promoter (fragment): modified phage lambda PL promoter with tet operator sites (Lutz and Bujard, 1997)
    607..626     +  promoter       PLtetO-1 promoter (fragment): modified phage lambda PL promoter with tet operator sites (Lutz and Bujard, 1997)
    634..667     +  promoter       TRE3GV promoter (fragment): 3rd-generation Tet-responsive promoter that can be activated by binding of Tet-On® 3G, optimized for retroviral and lentiviral vectors
    802..826     +  protein_bind   attB1: mutant version of attB; recombination site for the Gateway® BP reaction BP Clonase™
    832..3720    +  CDS            VPS35L: VP35L_HUMAN - Also known as C16orf62 From Homo sapiens (Human).
   3728..3752    -  protein_bind   attB2: mutant version of attB; recombination site for the Gateway® BP reaction BP Clonase™
   3943..4452    +  CDS            BioID2 (fragment): promiscuous R40G mutant of a biotin protein ligase from Aquifex aeolicus (Kim et al., 2016)
   4502..4726    +  polyA_signal   bGH poly(A) signal: bovine growth hormone polyadenylation signal
   4730..4751    +  promoter       SV40 promoter (fragment): SV40 enhancer and early promoter
   4772..5005    +  rep_origin     f1 ori (fragment) (sequence partly withheld): f1 bacteriophage origin of replication; arrow indicates direction of (+) strand synthesis
   5010..5057    +  protein_bind   FRT: FLP-mediated recombination occurs in the 8-bp core sequence TCTAGAAA (Turan and Bode, 2011). FLP recombinase from the Saccharomyces cerevisiae 2μ plasmid
   5065..6087    +  CDS            HygR: aminoglycoside phosphotransferase from E. coli; aph(4)-Ia; confers resistance to hygromycin
   6097..6222    +  CDS            ble (fragment): BLE_KLEPN - Experimental evidence at protein level: Swiss-Prot protein existence level 1. Binding protein with a strong affinity to the bleomycin family of antibiotics. Binds to CL990; an antimitotic-antibiotic compound. From Klebsiella pneumoniae.
   6217..6338    +  polyA_signal   SV40 poly(A) signal: SV40 polyadenylation signal
   6411..6427    -  protein_bind   lac operator: The lac repressor binds to the lac operator to inhibit transcription in E. coli. This inhibition can be relieved by adding lactose or isopropyl-β-D-thiogalactopyranoside (IPTG). lac repressor encoded by lacI
   6435..6465    -  promoter       lac promoter: promoter for the E. coli lac operon
   6480..6501    -  protein_bind   CAP binding site: CAP binding activates transcription in the presence of cAMP. E. coli catabolite activator protein
   6514..6606    -  CDS            lacI (fragment): lac repressor; lacI; The lac repressor binds to the lac operator to inhibit transcription in E. coli. This inhibition can be relieved by adding lactose or isopropyl-β-D-thiogalactopyranoside (IPTG).
   6789..7377    -  rep_origin     ori: high-copy-number ColE1/pMB1/pBR322/pUC origin of replication
   7548..8408    -  CDS            AmpR: β-lactamase; bla; confers resistance to ampicillin, carbenicillin, and related antibiotics
   8409..8513    -  promoter       AmpR promoter: bla
   8572..8624    -  misc_feature   bom (fragment): basis of mobility region from pBR322
>Addgene plasmid #209698 | MAC3_C_VPS35L | addgene full sequence | sequence record 441731 | Addgene NGS Result
GACATTGATTATTGACTAGTTATTAATAGTAATCAATTACGGGGTCATTAGTTCATAGCCCATATATGGA
GTTCCGCGTTACATAACTTACGGTAAATGGCCCGCCTGGCTGACCGCCCAACGACCCCCGCCCATTGACG
TCAATAATGACGTATGTTCCCATAGTAACGCCAATAGGGACTTTCCATTGACGTCAATGGGTGGAGTATT
TACGGTAAACTGCCCACTTGGCAGTACATCAAGTGTATCATATGCCAAGTACGCCCCCTATTGACGTCAA
TGACGGTAAATGGCCCGCCTGGCATTATGCCCAGTACATGACCTTATGGGACTTTCCTACTTGGCAGTAC
ATCTACGTATTAGTCATCGCTATTACCATGGTGATGCGGTTTTGGCAGTACATCAATGGGCGTGGATAGC
GGTTTGACTCACGGGGATTTCCAAGTCTCCACCCCATTGACGTCAATGGGAGTTTGTTTTGGCACCAAAA
TCAACGGGACTTTCCAAAATGTCGTAACAACTCCGCCCCATTGACGCAAATGGGCGGTAGGCGTGTACGG
TGGGAGGTCTATATAAGCAGAGCTCTCCCTATCAGTGATAGAGATCTCCCTATCAGTGATAGAGATCGTC
GACGAGCTCGTTTAGTGAACCGTCAGATCGCCTGGAGACGCCATCCACGCTGTTTTGACCTCCATAGAAG
ACACCGGGACCGATCCAGCCTCCGGACTCTAGCGTTTAAACTTAAGCTTGGTACCGAGCTCGGATCCACT
AGTCCAGTGTGGTGGAATTCTGCAGATATCAACAAGTTTGTACAAAAAAGCAGGCTCCACCATGGCCGTC
TTTCCTTGGCACTCCAGGAATAGGAACTACAAAGCTGAATTTGCATCATGCCGACTGGAGGCTGTACCAT
TGGAGTTTGGGGACTATCACCCTCTGAAACCCATAACTGTCACAGAGTCAAAGACAAAGAAAGTGAACCG
GAAAGGAAGCACTTCTTCCACGTCCTCCTCCTCCTCCAGCTCCGTGGTGGACCCGCTGAGCAGCGTCCTC
GATGGGACTGACCCCCTCTCCATGTTTGCAGCCACTGCTGACCCCGCAGCCTTGGCAGCTGCCATGGACA
GCTCCAGAAGGAAACGTGATAGAGATGATAACTCCGTTGTAGGATCGGATTTTGAGCCTTGGACCAACAA
ACGGGGAGAAATCCTTGCCCGGTACACCACTACCGAAAAGCTGTCTATTAATCTGTTTATGGGATCTGAA
AAAGGCAAAGCTGGGACTGCCACATTGGCAATGTCAGAGAAGGTGCGGACCCGGCTGGAGGAGCTGGATG
ACTTTGAGGAGGGTTCCCAAAAGGAGCTGTTGAACTTGACTCAGCAGGATTACGTGAACCGCATAGAGGA
GCTCAACCAATCGCTGAAGGATGCCTGGGCCTCAGACCAGAAAGTGAAGGCTCTAAAAATAGTCATCCAG
TGTTCAAAGCTTCTTTCAGACACCAGTGTTATTCAGTTCTACCCAAGCAAATTTGTCCTTATCACCGACA
TACTTGATACATTTGGAAAGCTCGTGTACGAGCGCATCTTTTCCATGTGTGTGGATAGCCGCAGCGTCTT
ACCAGATCACTTTTCTCCAGAGAATGCAAATGACACGGCCAAGGAAACATGCCTAAATTGGTTTTTCAAG
ATTGCCTCCATCAGGGAACTCATTCCAAGATTTTACGTGGAGGCATCCATCCTGAAATGTAACAAATTCC
TCTCCAAAACGGGAATTTCAGAGTGCCTGCCCCGGTTGACATGCATGATCAGAGGGATCGGAGACCCACT
AGTGTCGGTGTATGCCCGTGCCTACCTGTGCCGGGTGGGAATGGAAGTGGCCCCACATCTCAAAGAAACC
CTAAATAAGAACTTTTTTGACTTCCTCCTTACGTTCAAACAGATTCATGGGGATACGGTCCAGAACCAGC
TGGTGGTCCAAGGAGTGGAGCTCCCATCTTACCTCCCCTTGTACCCGCCTGCCATGGACTGGATCTTCCA
GTGCATCTCCTACCATGCCCCCGAGGCTCTGCTGACCGAGATGATGGAAAGGTGTAAGAAACTAGGAAAC
AATGCCTTGCTGTTGAATTCTGTGATGTCTGCCTTCCGGGCTGAGTTCATCGCCACAAGGTCTATGGATT
TCATTGGCATGATTAAAGAGTGTGATGAATCTGGTTTCCCCAAGCATCTTCTTTTTCGATCACTGGGATT
AAACTTGGCCTTGGCTGATCCTCCTGAGAGTGACCGACTTCAGATTCTCAACGAAGCTTGGAAAGTCATC
ACTAAGCTGAAGAACCCACAGGACTACATTAATTGTGCCGAAGTGTGGGTGGAATACACCTGCAAGCATT
TCACGAAACGAGAGGTGAATACCGTTTTGGCAGATGTCATCAAGCACATGACTCCAGATCGTGCATTTGA
AGATTCCTACCCCCAGCTTCAGTTAATAATTAAGAAAGTTATTGCCCACTTCCATGACTTCTCAGTTCTT
TTCTCAGTGGAAAAATTTCTGCCGTTTCTGGACATGTTCCAAAAAGAGAGTGTGCGGGTGGAGGTTTGCA
AATGCATCATGGACGCCTTTATCAAGCATCAACAAGAGCCCACCAAGGACCCGGTCATCTTGAATGCCCT
TTTGCATGTTTGCAAGACCATGCATGACTCTGTGAATGCACTCACTCTTGAGGATGAGAAAAGAATGCTG
TCATATTTGATTAATGGATTTATAAAAATGGTTTCCTTTGGCCGTGATTTTGAACAACAGCTGAGTTTTT
ATGTTGAGTCCAGGTCGATGTTTTGCAATCTGGAGCCTGTTCTTGTGCAGTTGATTCATAGTGTGAACCG
GTTGGCAATGGAGACAAGAAAAGTAATGAAAGGAAATCATTCCAGAAAGACAGCTGCATTTGTCCGGGCC
TGTGTTGCCTACTGCTTCATCACCATCCCCTCCCTGGCGGGCATCTTCACACGTCTCAATCTCTACCTGC
ATTCTGGTCAGGTGGCCTTGGCCAACCAGTGCCTCTCCCAAGCTGATGCTTTTTTCAAAGCCGCTATAAG
CCTTGTTCCGGAAGTTCCAAAGATGATTAATATTGACGGGAAGATGCGGCCATCGGAATCGTTCCTTCTG
GAATTCCTCTGCAATTTCTTTTCTACTTTATTAATAGTTCCGGATCATCCTGAACATGGGGTCCTGTTTC
TTGTTCGAGAGCTTCTCAACGTGATCCAGGACTACACCTGGGAGGACAACAGCGATGAGAAAATCCGCAT
CTACACCTGCGTCCTGCATCTCCTCTCCGCCATGAGCCAGGAGACGTACCTTTACCACATAGACAAAGTG
GACTCCAACGACAGCCTCTACGGGGGAGACTCCAAGTTCCTGGCAGAAAACAACAAGCTGTGTGAGACGG
TGATGGCTCAGATCCTAGAGCATCTGAAAACCCTGGCCAAGGACGAGACCCTGAAGCGCCAGAGCTCGTT
GGGCCTTTCCTTCTTTAACAGCATCTTGGCCCATGGGGACCTACGCAACAACAAGCTCAACCAGCTCTCC
GTCAACCTGTGGCACCTGGCACAGAGGCACGGCTGTGCAGACACCAGGACCATGGTGAAAACGCTAGAAT
ACATCAAGAAGCAAAGCAAACAACCAGACATGACTCATCTGACGGAGCTGGCCCTCAGACTCCCTCTGCA
AACAAGGACCTGGATCCACCCAGCTTTCTTGTACAAAGTGGTTGATATCAAGGCCGCCGACATCACCAGC
CTGTACAAGAAAGTGGGGTGGAGCCATCCCCAGTTCGAGAAGGGCGGAGGATCTGGCGGCGGAAGCGGCG
GAGGAAGCTGGTCCCACCCTCAGTTTGAGAAAGGCACCGAGCTGGGCAGCACCATGGCCAGCTACCCCTA
CGACGTGCCCGACTACGCCGACTTCAAGAACCTGATCTGGCTGAAGGAGGTGGACAGCACCCAGGAGAGA
CTGAAGGAGTGGAACGTGTCCTACGGCACCGCCCTGGTGGCCGACAGACAGACCAAGGGCAGAGGCGGCC
CGGGCAGAAAGTGGCTGAGCCAGGAGGGCGGCCTGTACTTCAGCTTCCTGCTGAACCCCAAGGAGTTCGA
GAACCTGCTGCAGCTGCCCCTGGTGCTGGGCCTGAGCGTGAGCGAGGCCCTGGAGGAGATCACCGAGATC
CCCTTCAGCCTGAAGTGGCCCAACGACGTGTACTTCCAGGAGAAGAAGGTGAGCGGCGTGCTGTGCGAGC
TGAGCAAGGACAAGCTGATCGTGGGCATCGGCATCAACGTGAACCAGAGAGAGATCCCCGAGGAGATCAA
GGACAGAGCCACCACCCTGTACGAGATCACCGGCAAGGACTGGGACAGAAAGGAGGTGCTGCTGAAGGTG
CTGAAGAGAATCAGCGAGAACCTGAAGAAGTTCAAGGAGAAGTGATGACTCGAGTCTAGAGGGCCCGTTT
AAACCCGCTGATCAGCCTCGACTGTGCCTTCTAGTTGCCAGCCATCTGTTGTTTGCCCCTCCCCCGTGCC
TTCCTTGACCCTGGAAGGTGCCACTCCCACTGTCCTTTCCTAATAAAATGAGGAAATTGCATCGCATTGT
CTGAGTAGGTGTCATTCTATTCTGGGGGGTGGGGTGGGGCAGGACAGCAAGGGGGAGGATTGGGAAGACA
ATAGCAGGCATGCTGGGGATGCGGTGGGCTCTATGGCTTCTGAGGCGGAAAGAACCAGCTGGGGCTCTAG
GGGGTATCCCC
[124 nt withheld, positions 4772-4895]
C
[91 nt withheld, positions 4897-4987]
AGGGTGATGGTTCACGTACCTAGAAGTTCCTATTCCGAAGTTCCTATTCTCTAGAAAGTATAGGAACTTC
CTTGGCCAAAAAGCCTGAACTCACCGCGACGTCTGTCGAGAAGTTTCTGATCGAAAAGTTCGACAGCGTC
TCCGACCTGATGCAGCTCTCGGAGGGCGAAGAATCTCGTGCTTTCAGCTTCGATGTAGGAGGGCGTGGAT
ATGTCCTGCGGGTAAATAGCTGCGCCGATGGTTTCTACAAAGATCGTTATGTTTATCGGCACTTTGCATC
GGCCGCGCTCCCGATTCCGGAAGTGCTTGACATTGGGGAATTCAGCGAGAGCCTGACCTATTGCATCTCC
CGCCGTGCACAGGGTGTCACGTTGCAAGACCTGCCTGAAACCGAACTGCCCGCTGTTCTGCAGCCGGTCG
CGGAGGCCATGGATGCGATCGCTGCGGCCGATCTTAGCCAGACGAGCGGGTTCGGCCCATTCGGACCGCA
AGGAATCGGTCAATACACTACATGGCGTGATTTCATATGCGCGATTGCTGATCCCCATGTGTATCACTGG
CAAACTGTGATGGACGACACCGTCAGTGCGTCCGTCGCGCAGGCTCTCGATGAGCTGATGCTTTGGGCCG
AGGACTGCCCCGAAGTCCGGCACCTCGTGCACGCGGATTTCGGCTCCAACAATGTCCTGACGGACAATGG
CCGCATAACAGCGGTCATTGACTGGAGCGAGGCGATGTTCGGGGATTCCCAATACGAGGTCGCCAACATC
TTCTTCTGGAGGCCGTGGTTGGCTTGTATGGAGCAGCAGACGCGCTACTTCGAGCGGAGGCATCCGGAGC
TTGCAGGATCGCCGCGGCTCCGGGCGTATATGCTCCGCATTGGTCTTGACCAACTCTATCAGAGCTTGGT
TGACGGCAATTTCGATGATGCAGCTTGGGCGCAGGGTCGATGCGACGCAATCGTCCGATCCGGAGCCGGG
ACTGTCGGGCGTACACAAATCGCCCGCAGAAGCGCGGCCGTCTGGACCGATGGCTGTGTAGAAGTACTCG
CCGATAGTGGAAACCGACGCCCCAGCACTCGTCCGAGGGCAAAGGAATAGCACGTACTACGAGATTTCGA
TTCCACCGCCGCCTTCTATGAAAGGTTGGGCTTCGGAATCGTTTTCCGGGACGCCGGCTGGATGATCCTC
CAGCGCGGGGATCTCATGCTGGAGTTCTTCGCCCACCCCAACTTGTTTATTGCAGCTTATAATGGTTACA
AATAAAGCAATAGCATCACAAATTTCACAAATAAAGCATTTTTTTCACTGCATTCTAGTTGTGGTTTGTC
CAAACTCATCAATGTATCTTATCATGTCTGTATACCGTCGACCTCTAGCTAGAGCTTGGCGTAATCATGG
TCATAGCTGTTTCCTGTGTGAAATTGTTATCCGCTCACAATTCCACACAACATACGAGCCGGAAGCATAA
AGTGTAAAGCCTGGGGTGCCTAATGAGTGAGCTAACTCACATTAATTGCGTTGCGCTCACTGCCCGCTTT
CCAGTCGGGAAACCTGTCGTGCCAGCTGCATTAATGAATCGGCCAACGCGCGGGGAGAGGCGGTTTGCGT
ATTGGGCGCTCTTCCGCTTCCTCGCTCACTGACTCGCTGCGCTCGGTCGTTCGGCTGCGGCGAGCGGTAT
CAGCTCACTCAAAGGCGGTAATACGGTTATCCACAGAATCAGGGGATAACGCAGGAAAGAACATGTGAGC
AAAAGGCCAGCAAAAGGCCAGGAACCGTAAAAAGGCCGCGTTGCTGGCGTTTTTCCATAGGCTCCGCCCC
CCTGACGAGCATCACAAAAATCGACGCTCAAGTCAGAGGTGGCGAAACCCGACAGGACTATAAAGATACC
AGGCGTTTCCCCCTGGAAGCTCCCTCGTGCGCTCTCCTGTTCCGACCCTGCCGCTTACCGGATACCTGTC
CGCCTTTCTCCCTTCGGGAAGCGTGGCGCTTTCTCATAGCTCACGCTGTAGGTATCTCAGTTCGGTGTAG
GTCGTTCGCTCCAAGCTGGGCTGTGTGCACGAACCCCCCGTTCAGCCCGACCGCTGCGCCTTATCCGGTA
ACTATCGTCTTGAGTCCAACCCGGTAAGACACGACTTATCGCCACTGGCAGCAGCCACTGGTAACAGGAT
TAGCAGAGCGAGGTATGTAGGCGGTGCTACAGAGTTCTTGAAGTGGTGGCCTAACTACGGCTACACTAGA
AGAACAGTATTTGGTATCTGCGCTCTGCTGAAGCCAGTTACCTTCGGAAAAAGAGTTGGTAGCTCTTGAT
CCGGCAAACAAACCACCGCTGGTAGCGGTGGTTTTTTTGTTTGCAAGCAGCAGATTACGCGCAGAAAAAA
AGGATCTCAAGAAGATCCTTTGATCTTTTCTACGGGGTCTGACGCTCAGTGGAACGAAAACTCACGTTAA
GGGATTTTGGTCATGAGATTATCAAAAAGGATCTTCACCTAGATCCTTTTAAATTAAAAATGAAGTTTTA
AATCAATCTAAAGTATATATGAGTAAACTTGGTCTGACAGTTACCAATGCTTAATCAGTGAGGCACCTAT
CTCAGCGATCTGTCTATTTCGTTCATCCATAGTTGCCTGACTCCCCGTCGTGTAGATAACTACGATACGG
GAGGGCTTACCATCTGGCCCCAGTGCTGCAATGATACCGCGAGACCCACGCTCACCGGCTCCAGATTTAT
CAGCAATAAACCAGCCAGCCGGAAGGGCCGAGCGCAGAAGTGGTCCTGCAACTTTATCCGCCTCCATCCA
GTCTATTAATTGTTGCCGGGAAGCTAGAGTAAGTAGTTCGCCAGTTAATAGTTTGCGCAACGTTGTTGCC
ATTGCTACAGGCATCGTGGTGTCACGCTCGTCGTTTGGTATGGCTTCATTCAGCTCCGGTTCCCAACGAT
CAAGGCGAGTTACATGATCCCCCATGTTGTGCAAAAAAGCGGTTAGCTCCTTCGGTCCTCCGATCGTTGT
CAGAAGTAAGTTGGCCGCAGTGTTATCACTCATGGTTATGGCAGCACTGCATAATTCTCTTACTGTCATG
CCATCCGTAAGATGCTTTTCTGTGACTGGTGAGTACTCAACCAAGTCATTCTGAGAATAGTGTATGCGGC
GACCGAGTTGCTCTTGCCCGGCGTCAATACGGGATAATACCGCGCCACATAGCAGAACTTTAAAAGTGCT
CATCATTGGAAAACGTTCTTCGGGGCGAAAACTCTCAAGGATCTTACCGCTGTTGAGATCCAGTTCGATG
TAACCCACTCGTGCACCCAACTGATCTTCAGCATCTTTTACTTTCACCAGCGTTTCTGGGTGAGCAAAAA
CAGGAAGGCAAAATGCCGCAAAAAAGGGAATAAGGGCGACACGGAAATGTTGAATACTCATACTCTTCCT
TTTTCAATATTATTGAAGCATTTATCAGGGTTATTGTCTCATGAGCGGATACATATTTGAATGTATTTAG
AAAAATAAACAAATAGGGGTTCCGCGCACATTTCCCCGAAAAGTGCCACCTGACGTCGACGGATCGGGAG
ATCTCCCGATCCCCTATGGTGCACTCTCAGTACAATCTGCTCTGATGCCGCATAGTTAAGCCAGTATCTG
CTCCCTGCTTGTGTGTTGGAGGTCGCTGAGTAGTGCGCGAGCAAAATTTAAGCTACAACAAGGCAAGGCT
TGACCGACAATTGCATGAAGAATCTGCTTAGGGTTAGGCGTTTTGCGCTGCTTCGCGATGTACGGGCCAG
ATATACGCGTT
